>Addgene plasmid #198618 | pBad-HaloGFP-147-150 | addgene full sequence | sequence record 389869 | Addgene NGS Result
TTTCATACTCCCGCCATTCAGAGAAGAAACCAATTGTCCATATTGCATCAGACATTGCCGTCACTGCGTC
TTTTACTGGCTCTTCTCGCTAACCAAACCGGTAACCCCGCTTATTAAAAGCATTCTGTAACAAAGCGGGA
CCAAAGCCATGACAAAAACGCGTAACAAAAGTGTCTATAATCACGGCAGAAAAGTCCACATTGATTATTT
GCACGGCGTCACACTTTGCTATGCCATAGCATTTTTATCCATAAGATTAGCGGATCCTACCTGACGCTTT
TTATCGCAACTCTCTACTGTTTCTCCATACCCGTTTTTTGGGCTAACAGGAGGAATTAACCATGGGGGGT
TCTCATCATCATCATCATCATGGTATGGCTAGCATGACTGGTGGACAGCAAATGGGTCGGGATCTGTACG
ACGATGACGATAAGGATCCGAGCTCGAGAATGGCAGAAATCGGTACTGGCTTTCCATTCGACCCCCATTA
TGTGGAAGTCCTGGGCGAGCGCATGCACTACGTCGATGTTGGTCCGCGCGATGGCACCCCTGTGCTGTTC
CTGCACGGTAACCCGACCTCCTCCTACGTGTGGCGCAACATCATCCCGCATGTTGCACCGACCCATCGCT
GCATTGCTCCAGACCTGATCGGTATGGGCAAATCCGACAAACCAGACCTGGGTTATTTCTTCGACGACCA
CGTCCGCTTCATGGATGCCTTCATCGAAGCCCTGGGTCTGGAAGAGGTCGTCCTGGTCATTCACGACTGG
GGCTCCGCTCTGGGTTTCCACTGGGCCAAGCGCAATCCAGAGCGCGTCAAAGGTATTGCATTTATGGAGT
TCATCCGCCCTATCCCGACCTGGGACGAATGGCCAGAATTTGCCCGCGGTGAAAACGTCTATATCAAGGC
CGACAAGCAGAAGAACGGCATCAAGGCGAACTTCAAGATCCGCCACAACATCGAGGACGGCGGCGTGCAG
CTCGCCTACCACTACCAGCAGAACACCCCCATCGGCGACGGCCCCGTGCTGCTGCCCGACAACCACTACC
TGAGCGTCCAGTCCAAACTTTCGAAAGACCCCAACGAGAAGCGCGATCACATGGTCCTGCTGGAGTTCGT
GACCGCCGCCGGGATCACTCTCGGCATGGACGAGCTGTACAAGGGCGGTACCGGAGGGAGCATGGTGAGC
AAGGGCGAGGAGCTGTTCACCGGGGTGGTGCCCATCCTGGTCGAGCTGGACGGCGACGTAAACGGCCACA
AGTTCAGCGTGTCCGGCGAGGGTGAGGGCGATGCCACCTACGGCAAGCTGACCCTGAAGTTCATCTGCAC
CACCGGCAAGCTGCCCGTGCCCTGGCCCACCCTCGTGACCACCCTGACCTACGGCGTGCAGTGCTTCAGC
CGCTACCCCGACCACATGAAGCAGCACGACTTCTTCAAGTCCGCCATGCCCGAAGGCTACATCCAGGAGC
GCACCATCTTCTTCAAGGACGACGGCAACTACAAGACCCGCGCCGAGGTGAAGTTCGAGGGCGACACCCT
GGTGAACCGCATCGAGCTGAAGGGCATCGACTTCAAGGAGGACGGCAACATCCTGGGGCATAAGCTGGAG
TACAACCTTGGCGCCTTCCGCACCACCGACGTCGGCCGCAAGCTGATCATCGATCAGAACGTTTTTATCG
AGGGTACGCTGCCGATGGGTGTCGTCCGCCCGCTGACTGAAGTCGAGATGGACCATTACCGCGAGCCGTT
CCTGAATCCTGTTGACCGCGAGCCACTGTGGCGCTTCCCAAACGAGCTGCCAATCGCCGGTGAGCCAGCG
AACATCGTCGCGCTGGTCGAAGAATACATGGACTGGCTGCACCAGTCCCCTGTCCCGAAGCTGCTGTTCT
GGGGCACCCCAGGCGTTCTGATCCCACCGGCCGAAGCCGCTCGCCTGGCCAAAAGCCTGCCTAACTGCAA
GGCTGTGGACATCGGCCCGGGTCTGAATCTGCTGCAAGAAGACAACCCGGACCTGATCGGCAGCGAGATC
GCGCGCTGGCTGTCGACGCTCGAGATTTCCGGCTGAAAGCTTGGCTGTTTTGGCGGATGAGAGAAGATTT
TCAGCCTGATACAGATTAAATCAGAACGCAGAAGCGGTCTGATAAAACAGAATTTGCCTGGCGGCAGTAG
CGCGGTGGTCCCACCTGACCCCATGCCGAACTCAGAAGTGAAACGCCGTAGCGCCGATGGTAGTGTGGGG
TCTCCCCATGCGAGAGTAGGGAACTGCCAGGCATCAAATAAAACGAAAGGCTCAGTCGAAAGACTGGGCC
TTTCGTTTTATCTGTTGTTTGTCGGTGAACGCTCTCCTGAGTAGGACAAATCCGCCGGGAGCGGATTTGA
ACGTTGCGAAGCAACGGCCCGGAGGGTGGCGGGCAGGACGCCCGCCATAAACTGCCAGGCATCAAATTAA
GCAGAAGGCCATCCTGACGGATGGCCTTTTTGCGTTTCTACAAACTCTTTTGTTTATTTTTCTAAATACA
TTCAAATATGTATCCGCTCATGAGACAATAACCCTGATAAATGCTTCAATAATATTGAAAAAGGAAGAGT
ATGAGTATTCAACATTTCCGTGTCGCCCTTATTCCCTTTTTTGCGGCATTTTGCCTTCCTGTTTTTGCTC
ACCCAGAAACGCTGGTGAAAGTAAAAGATGCTGAAGATCAGTTGGGTGCACGAGTGGGTTACATCGAACT
GGATCTCAACAGCGGTAAGATCCTTGAGAGTTTTCGCCCCGAAGAACGTTTTCCAATGATGAGCACTTTT
AAAGTTCTGCTATGTGGCGCGGTATTATCCCGTGTTGACGCCGGGCAAGAGCAACTCGGTCGCCGCATAC
ACTATTCTCAGAATGACTTGGTTGAGTACTCACCAGTCACAGAAAAGCATCTTACGGATGGCATGACAGT
AAGAGAATTATGCAGTGCTGCCATAACCATGAGTGATAACACTGCGGCCAACTTACTTCTGACAACGATC
GGAGGACCGAAGGAGCTAACCGCTTTTTTGCACAACATGGGGGATCATGTAACTCGCCTTGATCGTTGGG
AACCGGAGCTGAATGAAGCCATACCAAACGACGAGCGTGACACCACGATGCCTGTAGCAATGGCAACAAC
GTTGCGCAAACTATTAACTGGCGAACTACTTACTCTAGCTTCCCGGCAACAATTAATAGACTGGATGGAG
GCGGATAAAGTTGCAGGACCACTTCTGCGCTCGGCCCTTCCGGCTGGCTGGTTTATTGCTGATAAATCTG
GAGCCGGTGAGCGTGGGTCTCGCGGTATCATTGCAGCACTGGGGCCAGATGGTAAGCCCTCCCGTATCGT
AGTTATCTACACGACGGGGAGTCAGGCAACTATGGATGAACGAAATAGACAGATCGCTGAGATAGGTGCC
TCACTGATTAAGCATTGGTAACTGTCAGACCAAGTTTACTCATATATACTTTAGATTGATTTAAAACTTC
ATTTTTAATTTAAAAGGATCTAGGTGAAGATCCTTTTTGATAATCTCATGACCAAAATCCCTTAACGTGA
GTTTTCGTTCCACTGAGCGTCAGACCCCGTAGAAAAGATCAAAGGATCTTCTTGAGATCCTTTTTTTCTG
CGCGTAATCTGCTGCTTGCAAACAAAACAACCACCGCTACCAGCGGTGGTTTGTTTGCCGGATCAAGAGC
TACCAACTCTTTTTCCGAAGGTAACTGGCTTCAGCAGAGCGCAGATACCAAATACTGTCCTTCTAGTGTA
GCCGTAGTTAGGCCACCACTTCAAGAACTCTGTAGCACCGCCTACATACCTCGCTCTGCTAATCCTGTTA
CCAGTGGCTGCTGCCAGTGGCGATAAGTCGTGTCTTACCGGGTTGGACTCAAGACGATAGTTACCGGATA
AGGCGCAGCGGTCGGGCTGAACGGGGGGTTCGTGCACACAGCCCAGCTTGGAGCGAACGACCTACACCGA
ACTGAGATACCTACAGCGTGAGCTATGAGAAAGCGCCACGCTTCCCGAAGGGAGAAAGGCGGACAGGTAT
CCGGTAAGCGGCAGGGTCGGAACAGGAGAGCGCACGAGGGAGCTTCCAGGGGGAAACGCCTGGTATCTTT
ATAGTCCTGTCGGGTTTCGCCACCTCTGACTTGAGCGTCGATTTTTGTGATGCTCGTCAGGGGGGCGGAG
CCTATGGAAAAACGCCAGCAACGCGGCCTTTTTACGGTTCCTGGCCTTTTGCTGGCCTTTTGCTCACATG
TTCTTTCCTGCGTTATCCCCTGATTCTGTGGATAACCGTATTACCGCCTTTGAGTGAGCTGATACCGCTC
GCCGCAGCCGAACGACCGAGCGCAGCGAGTCAGTGAGCGAGGAAGCGGAAGAGCGCCTGATGCGGTATTT
TCTCCTTACGCATCTGTGCGGTATTTCACACCGCATATGGTGCACTCTCAGTACAATCTGCTCTGATGCC
GCATAGTTAAGCCAGTATACACTCCGCTATCGCTACGTGACTGGGTCATGGCTGCGCCCCGACACCCGCC
AACACCCGCTGACGCGCCCTGACGGGCTTGTCTGCTCCCGGCATCCGCTTACAGACAAGCTGTGACCGTC
TCCGGGAGCTGCATGTGTCAGAGGTTTTCACCGTCATCACCGAAACGCGCGAGGCAGCAGATCAATTCGC
GCGCGAAGGCGAAGCGGCATGCATAATGTGCCTGTCAAATGGACGAAGCAGGGATTCTGCAAACCCTATG
CTACTCCGTCAAGCCGTCAATTGTCTGATTCGTTACCAATTATGACAACTTGACGGCTACATCATTCACT
TTTTCTTCACAACCGGCACGGAACTCGCTCGGGCTGGCCCCGGTGCATTTTTTAAATACCCGCGAGAAAT
AGAGTTGATCGTCAAAACCAACATTGCGACCGACGGTGGCGATAGGCATCCGGGTGGTGCTCAAAAGCAG
CTTCGCCTGGCTGATACGTTGGTCCTCGCGCCAGCTTAAGACGCTAATCCCTAACTGCTGGCGGAAAAGA
TGTGACAGACGCGACGGCGACAAGCAAACATGCTGTGCGACGCTGGCGATATCAAAATTGCTGTCTGCCA
GGTGATCGCTGATGTACTGACAAGCCTCGCGTACCCGATTATCCATCGGTGGATGGAGCGACTCGTTAAT
CGCTTCCATGCGCCGCAGTAACAATTGCTCAAGCAGATTTATCGCCAGCAGCTCCGAATAGCGCCCTTCC
CCTTGCCCGGCGTTAATGATTTGCCCAAACAGGTCGCTGAAATGCGGCTGGTGCGCTTCATCCGGGCGAA
AGAACCCCGTATTGGCAAATATTGACGGCCAGTTAAGCCATTCATGCCAGTAGGCGCGCGGACGAAAGTA
AACCCACTGGTGATACCATTCGCGAGCCTCCGGATGACGACCGTAGTGATGAATCTCTCCTGGCGGGAAC
AGCAAAATATCACCCGGTCGGCAAACAAATTCTCGTCCCTGATTTTTCACCACCCCCTGACCGCGAATGG
TGAGATTGAGAATATAACCTTTCATTCCCAGCGGTCGGTCGATAAAAAAATCGAGATAACCGTTGGCCTC
AATCGGCGTTAAACCCGCCACCAGATGGGCATTAAACGAGTATCCCGGCAGCAGGGGATCATTTTGCGCT
TCAGCCATACT
Features (pLannotate 1.2.2; 16 found; start..end, strand, type, name):
     24..308     +  promoter       araBAD promoter: araBAD; promoter of the L-arabinose operon of E. coli; the araC regulatory gene is transcribed in the opposite direction (Guzman et al., 1995)
    354..374     +  CDS            capTEV™ (fragment): composite tag for in vivo biotinylation, TEV protease cleavage, and 6xHis tagging
    375..407     +  CDS            T7 tag (gene 10 leader): leader peptide from bacteriophage T7 gene 10 promotes efficient translation in E. coli
    411..434     +  CDS            Xpress™ tag: Xpress™ epitope tag, including an enterokinase recognition and cleavage site
    450..888     +  CDS            HaloTag® (fragment): modified bacterial dehalogenase that forms covalent bonds with chloroalkane derivatives
    891..1616    +  CDS            cEGFP: cEGFP is a basic (constitutively fluorescent) green fluorescent protein published in 2008, derived from Aequorea victoria.
   1623..2063    +  CDS            HaloTag® (fragment): modified bacterial dehalogenase that forms covalent bonds with chloroalkane derivatives
   2156..2271    +  ncRNA          5S rRNA: Accession: RF00001 - 5S ribosomal RNA
   2275..2361    +  terminator     rrnB T1 terminator: Escherichia coli rrnB; transcription terminator T1 from the E. coli rrnB gene
   2453..2480    +  terminator     rrnB T2 terminator: transcription terminator T2 from the E. coli rrnB gene
   2499..2590    +  promoter       AmpR promoter: bla
   2591..3451    +  CDS            AmpR: β-lactamase; bla; confers resistance to ampicillin, carbenicillin, and related antibiotics
   3622..4210    +  rep_origin     ori: high-copy-number ColE1/pMB1/pBR322/pUC origin of replication
   4396..4536    -  misc_feature   bom: basis of mobility region from pBR322
   4638..4678    -  CDS            rop (fragment): Rop protein, which maintains plasmids at low copy number; rop
   4800..5678    -  CDS            araC: L-arabinose regulatory protein; araC
