[The description below was written by a language model from this plasmid's Addgene catalogue record and pLannotate feature annotations shown in this document.]
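Description:
pBad-HaloGFP-147-150 is a bacterial expression plasmid built on the Invitrogen pBAD backbone, with a full sequence record of about 5.7 kb. It is maintained in E. coli through a high-copy ColE1/pMB1-type origin and selected with ampicillin via the β-lactamase gene (AmpR) under its own promoter. The backbone also retains the pBR322 bom region and a small remnant of rop. The araC regulator is encoded divergently from the araBAD promoter, so expression of the insert is repressed in the absence of L-arabinose and induced when it is added. This gives titratable control of protein production.

The roughly 1.6 kb synthetic insert, assembled by Gibson cloning, encodes HaloGFP-147-150. In the feature table it appears as a green fluorescent protein (annotated as cEGFP) placed between two fragments of HaloTag, the modified dehalogenase that bonds covalently to chloroalkane ligands. This layout indicates a GFP inserted within the HaloTag sequence. The numbers in the name probably refer to the insertion or linker positions, although the record does not say so explicitly. Upstream, the open reading frame carries the standard pBAD leader: a short fragment annotated as part of a His-containing composite tag, the T7 gene 10 leader that promotes efficient translation, and the Xpress epitope with its enterokinase cleavage site. Transcription ends at the rrnB T1 and T2 terminators.

The plasmid is described as a green fluorescent Ca2+ indicator for bacterial expression. It comes from work on chemigenetic indicators that pair synthetic chelators with GFP, where the protein scaffold is presumably labelled with a chloroalkane-bearing chelator to make fluorescence ion-responsive.
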