Addgene plasmid #198618: pBad-HaloGFP-147-150
Purpose: Green fluorescent Ca2+ ion indicator for bacterial expression.
Depositing lab: Robert Campbell. Depositing organization: The University of Tokyo. Publication: Chemigenetic indicators based on synthetic chelators and green fluorescent protein. Zhu W, Takeuchi S, Imai S, Terada T, Ueda T, Nasu Y, Terai T, Campbell RE. Nat Chem Biol. 2023 Jan;19(1):38-44. doi: 10.1038/s41589-022-01134-z. Epub 2022 Sep 22. PubMed 36138142.
Backbone
  Vector backbone: PBad
  Backbone manufacturer: Invitrogen
  Backbone size w/o insert (bp): 4000
  Vector type: Bacterial Expression
Growth in bacteria
  Bacterial resistance: Ampicillin, 100 μg/mL
  Growth temperature: 37°C
  Growth strain: DH5alpha
  Copy number: High Copy
Gene/Insert
  Gene/Insert name: HaloGFP-147-150
  Species: Synthetic
  Insert size (bp): 1614
  Promoter: araBAD promoter
  Cloning method: Gibson Cloning
  Sequencing primers: 5′ pBAD forward; 3′ pBAD Reverse
Terms and licenses: Academic/Nonprofit Terms; Industry Terms: Not Available to Industry
How to cite: pBad-HaloGFP-147-150 was a gift from Robert Campbell (Addgene plasmid # 198618 ; http://n2t.net/addgene:198618 ; RRID:Addgene_198618)
